Addgene plasmid #148665: pnEA-NpM-HsNot6-R87T_AF
Purpose: Bacterial Expression of HsNot6-R87T
Depositing lab: Elisa Izaurralde. Depositing organization: Max Planck Institute for Developmental Biology. Publication: Crystal structure and functional properties of the human CCR4-CAF1 deadenylase complex. Chen Y, Khazina E, Izaurralde E, Weichenrieder O. Nucleic Acids Res. 2021 Jun 21;49(11):6489-6510. doi: 10.1093/nar/gkab414. PubMed 34038562.
Backbone
  Vector backbone: Unknown
  Vector type: Bacterial Expression
Growth in bacteria
  Bacterial resistance: Ampicillin, 100 μg/mL
  Growth temperature: 37°C
  Growth strain: DH5alpha
  Copy number: Low Copy
Gene/Insert
  Gene/Insert name: HsNot6-R87T (alt name: CCR4a)
  Species: H. sapiens (human)
  Entrez Gene: CNOT6 (a.k.a. CCR4, Ccr4a)
  Cloning method: Unknown
Terms and licenses: Academic/Nonprofit Terms; Industry Terms: Not Available to Industry
Depositor comments: sequence extracted from NCBI: NM_015455.3. Plasmids from this collection were made available to the research community and donated after the lab closed. Please note that the sequence provided by the depositing laboratory may be theoretical/predicted or based on Sanger sequencing results. There may be discrepancies between sequencing results obtained by Addgene and the depositor sequence. If an Addgene verified sequence is not available, please contact before placing your order to request that our lab fully sequence the plasmid.
How to cite: pnEA-NpM-HsNot6-R87T_AF was a gift from Elisa Izaurralde (Addgene plasmid # 148665 ; http://n2t.net/addgene:148665 ; RRID:Addgene_148665)
