[The description below was written by a language model from this plasmid's Addgene catalogue record and pLannotate feature annotations shown in this document.]
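Description:
pnEA-NpM-HsNot6-R87T_AF is an 8.5 kb bacterial expression plasmid for producing a point-mutant form of human CNOT6 (also called CCR4a or Not6) in E. coli. The catalogue lists the backbone as unknown, but the annotated features show a pBR322/pET-like architecture. It has a ColE1/pMB1-type origin accompanied by the bom region and the rop gene, consistent with the recorded low copy number. A β-lactamase gene under its own promoter provides ampicillin selection. Several fragments of the tetracycline resistance gene and its promoter flank the expression and lacI cassettes. These appear to be non-functional remnants of the parental vector rather than a usable marker.

The expression cassette is driven by a T7 promoter followed by a lac operator and the phage T7 gene 10 ribosome binding site. A plasmid-borne lacI gene supplies the repressor, so transcription requires a host providing T7 RNA polymerase and can be induced with IPTG. The open reading frame begins with a maltose binding protein lacking its signal sequence, which stays cytosolic and serves as an N-terminal solubility and affinity tag. Next comes the CNOT6 coding sequence carrying the R87T substitution, which the depositor derived from the NCBI reference transcript. The record does not describe the short linker between MBP and CNOT6. A small fragment annotated as a T7 gene 10B-derived tag lies just upstream of the T7 terminator and is probably vector-derived sequence.

CNOT6 is a poly(A)-specific 3'-5' exonuclease and a catalytic subunit of the CCR4-NOT deadenylase complex. The plasmid comes from structural and functional work on the human CCR4-CAF1 deadenylase module, where such recombinant protein would support purification and biochemical assays. The record does not state the specific rationale for the R87T change.
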