Features (pLannotate 1.2.2; 20 found; start..end, strand, type, name):
    104..208     +  promoter       AmpR promoter: bla
    209..1069    +  CDS            AmpR: β-lactamase; bla; confers resistance to ampicillin, carbenicillin, and related antibiotics
   1240..1828    +  rep_origin     ori: high-copy-number ColE1/pMB1/pBR322/pUC origin of replication
   2014..2156    -  misc_feature   bom: basis of mobility region from pBR322
   2258..2449    -  CDS            rop: Rop protein, which maintains plasmids at low copy number; rop
   2466..2846    +  CDS            YPB1_ECOLX: Protein predicted: Swiss-Prot protein existence level 4. From Escherichia coli.
   3088..3712    -  CDS            TcR (fragment): tetracycline efflux protein; tet; confers resistance to tetracycline
   3727..3748    -  protein_bind   CAP binding site: CAP binding activates transcription in the presence of cAMP. E. coli catabolite activator protein
   3761..4843    -  CDS            lacI: lac repressor; lacI; The lac repressor binds to the lac operator to inhibit transcription in E. coli. This inhibition can be relieved by adding lactose or isopropyl-β-D-thiogalactopyranoside (IPTG).
   4844..4921    -  promoter       lacI promoter: lacI
   4929..5208    -  CDS            TcR (fragment): tetracycline efflux protein; tet; confers resistance to tetracycline
   5230..5248    +  promoter       T7 promoter: promoter for bacteriophage T7 RNA polymerase
   5249..5273    +  protein_bind   lac operator: The lac repressor binds to the lac operator to inhibit transcription in E. coli. This inhibition can be relieved by adding lactose or isopropyl-β-D-thiogalactopyranoside (IPTG). lac repressor encoded by lacI
   5288..5310    +  RBS            RBS: efficient ribosome binding site from bacteriophage T7 gene 10 (Olins and Rangwala, 1989)
   5321..6417    +  CDS            MBP (fragment): maltose binding protein from E. coli; malE (mutated); This version of the gene does not encode a signal sequence, so MBP will remain in the cytosol.
   6469..8139    +  CDS            CNOT6: CNOT6_HUMAN - Also known as CCR4, CCR4a, KIAA1194. Experimental evidence at protein level: Swiss-Prot protein existence level 1. Poly(A) nuclease with 3'-5' RNase activity. Catalytic component of the CCR4-NOT complex which is one of the major cellular mRNA deadenylases and is linked to various cellular processes including bulk mRNA degradation, miRNA-mediated repression, translational repression during translational initiation and general transcription regulation. Additional complex functions may be a consequence of its influence on mRNA expression. Involved in mRNA decay mediated by the major
   8180..8229    +  CDS            SET1 (fragment): solubility-enhancement tag derived from T7 phage gene 10B
   8237..8284    +  terminator     T7 terminator: transcription terminator for bacteriophage T7 RNA polymerase
   8307..8411    -  CDS            TcR (fragment): tetracycline efflux protein; tet; confers resistance to tetracycline
   8459..8487    -  promoter       tet promoter: E. coli promoter for tetracycline efflux protein gene
>Addgene plasmid #148665 | pnEA-NpM-HsNot6-R87T_AF | depositor full sequence | sequence record 291113 | Full Sequence
TTCTTGAAGACGAAAGGGCCTCGTGATACGCCTATTTTTATAGGTTAATGTCATGATAATAATGGTTTCT
TAGACGTCAGGTGGCACTTTTCGGGGAAATGTGCGCGGAACCCCTATTTGTTTATTTTTCTAAATACATT
CAAATATGTATCCGCTCATGAGACAATAACCCTGATAAATGCTTCAATAATATTGAAAAAGGAAGAGTAT
GAGTATTCAACATTTCCGTGTCGCCCTTATTCCCTTTTTTGCGGCATTTTGCCTTCCTGTTTTTGCTCAC
CCAGAAACGCTGGTGAAAGTAAAAGATGCTGAAGATCAGTTGGGTGCACGAGTGGGTTACATCGAACTGG
ATCTCAACAGCGGTAAGATCCTTGAGAGTTTTCGCCCCGAAGAACGTTTTCCAATGATGAGCACTTTTAA
AGTTCTGCTATGTGGCGCGGTATTATCCCGTGTTGACGCCGGGCAAGAGCAACTCGGTCGCCGCATACAC
TATTCTCAGAATGACTTGGTTGAGTACTCACCAGTCACAGAAAAGCATCTTACGGATGGCATGACAGTAA
GAGAATTATGCAGTGCTGCCATAACCATGAGTGATAACACTGCGGCCAACTTACTTCTGACAACGATCGG
AGGACCGAAGGAGCTAACCGCTTTTTTGCACAACATGGGGGATCATGTAACTCGCCTTGATCGTTGGGAA
CCGGAGCTGAATGAAGCCATACCAAACGACGAGCGTGACACCACGATGCCTGCAGCAATGGCAACAACGT
TGCGCAAACTATTAACTGGCGAACTACTTACTCTAGCTTCCCGGCAACAATTAATAGACTGGATGGAGGC
GGATAAAGTTGCAGGACCACTTCTGCGCTCGGCCCTTCCGGCTGGCTGGTTTATTGCTGATAAATCTGGA
GCCGGTGAGCGTGGGTCTCGCGGTATCATTGCAGCACTGGGGCCAGATGGTAAGCCCTCCCGTATCGTAG
TTATCTACACGACGGGGAGTCAGGCAACTATGGATGAACGAAATAGACAGATCGCTGAGATAGGTGCCTC
ACTGATTAAGCATTGGTAACTGTCAGACCAAGTTTACTCATATATACTTTAGATTGATTTAAAACTTCAT
TTTTAATTTAAAAGGATCTAGGTGAAGATCCTTTTTGATAATCTCATGACCAAAATCCCTTAACGTGAGT
TTTCGTTCCACTGAGCGTCAGACCCCGTAGAAAAGATCAAAGGATCTTCTTGAGATCCTTTTTTTCTGCG
CGTAATCTGCTGCTTGCAAACAAAAAAACCACCGCTACCAGCGGTGGTTTGTTTGCCGGATCAAGAGCTA
CCAACTCTTTTTCCGAAGGTAACTGGCTTCAGCAGAGCGCAGATACCAAATACTGTCCTTCTAGTGTAGC
CGTAGTTAGGCCACCACTTCAAGAACTCTGTAGCACCGCCTACATACCTCGCTCTGCTAATCCTGTTACC
AGTGGCTGCTGCCAGTGGCGATAAGTCGTGTCTTACCGGGTTGGACTCAAGACGATAGTTACCGGATAAG
GCGCAGCGGTCGGGCTGAACGGGGGGTTCGTGCACACAGCCCAGCTTGGAGCGAACGACCTACACCGAAC
TGAGATACCTACAGCGTGAGCTATGAGAAAGCGCCACGCTTCCCGAAGGGAGAAAGGCGGACAGGTATCC
GGTAAGCGGCAGGGTCGGAACAGGAGAGCGCACGAGGGAGCTTCCAGGGGGAAACGCCTGGTATCTTTAT
AGTCCTGTCGGGTTTCGCCACCTCTGACTTGAGCGTCGATTTTTGTGATGCTCGTCAGGGGGGCGGAGCC
TATGGAAAAACGCCAGCAACGCGGCCTTTTTACGGTTCCTGGCCTTTTGCTGGCCTTTTGCTCACATGTT
CTTTCCTGCGTTATCCCCTGATTCTGTGGATAACCGTATTACCGCCTTTGAGTGAGCTGATACCGCTCGC
CGCAGCCGAACGACCGAGCGCAGCGAGTCAGTGAGCGAGGAAGCGGAAGAGCGCCTGATGCGGTATTTTC
TCCTTACGCATCTGTGCGGTATTTCACACCGCATATATGGTGCACTCTCAGTACAATCTGCTCTGATGCC
GCATAGTTAAGCCAGTATACACTCCGCTATCGCTACGTGACTGGGTCATGGCTGCGCCCCGACACCCGCC
AACACCCGCTGACGCGCCCTGACGGGCTTGTCTGCTCCCGGCATCCGCTTACAGACAAGCTGTGACCGTC
TCCGGGAGCTGCATGTGTCAGAGGTTTTCACCGTCATCACCGAAACGCGCGAGGCAGCTGCGGTAAAGCT
CATCAGCGTGGTCGTGAAGCGATTCACAGATGTCTGCCTGTTCATCCGCGTCCAGCTCGTTGAGTTTCTC
CAGAAGCGTTAATGTCTGGCTTCTGATAAAGCGGGCCATGTTAAGGGCGGTTTTTTCCTGTTTGGTCACT
GATGCCTCCGTGTAAGGGGGATTTCTGTTCATGGGGGTAATGATACCGATGAAACGAGAGAGGATGCTCA
CGATACGGGTTACTGATGATGAACATGCCCGGTTACTGGAACGTTGTGAGGGTAAACAACTGGCGGTATG
GATGCGGCGGGACCAGAGAAAAATCACTCAGGGTCAATGCCAGCGCTTCGTTAATACAGATGTAGGTGTT
CCACAGGGTAGCCAGCAGCATCCTGCGATGCAGATCCGGAACATAATGGTGCAGGGCGCTGACTTCCGCG
TTTCCAGACTTTACGAAACACGGAAACCGAAGACCATTCATGTTGTTGCTCAGGTCGCAGACGTTTTGCA
GCAGCAGTCGCTTCACGTTCGCTCGCGTATCGGTGATTCATTCTGCTAACCAGTAAGGCAACCCCGCCAG
CCTAGCCGGGTCCTCAACGACAGGAGCACGATCATGCGCACCCGTGGCCAGGACCCAACGCTGCCCGAGA
TGCGCCGCGTGCGGCTGCTGGAGATGGCGGACGCGATGGATATGTTCTGCCAAGGGTTGGTTTGCGCATT
CACAGTTCTCCGCAAGAATTGATTGGCTCCAATTCTTGGAGTGGTGAATCCGTTAGCGAGGTGCCGCCGG
CTTCCATTCAGGTCGAGGTGGCCCGGCTCCATGCACCGCGACGCAACGCGGGGAGGCAGACAAGGTATAG
GGCGGCGCCTACAATCCATGCCAACCCGTTCCATGTGCTCGCCGAGGCGGCATAAATCGCCGTGACGATC
AGCGGTCCAGTGATCGAAGTTAGGCTGGTAAGAGCCGCGAGCGATCCTTGAAGCTGTCCCTGATGGTCGT
CATCTACCTGCCTGGACAGCATGGCCTGCAACGCGGGCATCCCGATGCCGCCGGAAGCGAGAAGAATCAT
AATGGGGAAGGCCATCCAGCCTCGCGTCGCGAACGCCAGCAAGACGTAGCCCAGCGCGTCGGCCGCCATG
CCGGCGATAATGGCCTGCTTCTCGCCGAAACGTTTGGTGGCGGGACCAGTGACGAAGGCTTGAGCGAGGG
CGTGCAAGATTCCGAATACCGCAAGCGACAGGCCGATCATCGTCGCGCTCCAGCGAAAGCGGTCCTCGCC
GAAAATGACCCAGAGCGCTGCCGGCACCTGTCCTACGAGTTGCATGATAAAGAAGACAGTCATAAGTGCG
GCGACGATAGTCATGCCCCGCGCCCACCGGAAGGAGCTGACTGGGTTGAAGGCTCTCAAGGGCATCGGTC
GAGATCCCGGTGCCTAATGAGTGAGCTAACTTACATTAATTGCGTTGCGCTCACTGCCCGCTTTCCAGTC
GGGAAACCTGTCGTGCCAGCTGCATTAATGAATCGGCCAACGCGCGGGGAGAGGCGGTTTGCGTATTGGG
CGCCAGGGTGGTTTTTCTTTTCACCAGTGAGACGGGCAACAGCTGATTGCCCTTCACCGCCTGGCCCTGA
GAGAGTTGCAGCAAGCGGTCCACGCTGGTTTGCCCCAGCAGGCGAAAATCCTGTTTGATGGTGGTTAACG
GCGGGATATAACATGAGCTGTCTTCGGTATCGTCGTATCCCACTACCGAGATATCCGCACCAACGCGCAG
CCCGGACTCGGTAATGGCGCGCATTGCGCCCAGCGCCATCTGATCGTTGGCAACCAGCATCGCAGTGGGA
ACGATGCCCTCATTCAGCATTTGCATGGTTTGTTGAAAACCGGACATGGCACTCCAGTCGCCTTCCCGTT
CCGCTATCGGCTGAATTTGATTGCGAGTGAGATATTTATGCCAGCCAGCCAGACGCAGACGCGCCGAGAC
AGAACTTAATGGGCCCGCTAACAGCGCGATTTGCTGGTGACCCAATGCGACCAGATGCTCCACGCCCAGT
CGCGTACCGTCTTCATGGGAGAAAATAATACTGTTGATGGGTGTCTGGTCAGAGACATCAAGAAATAACG
CCGGAACATTAGTGCAGGCAGCTTCCACAGCAATGGCATCCTGGTCATCCAGCGGATAGTTAATGATCAG
CCCACTGACGCGTTGCGCGAGAAGATTGTGCACCGCCGCTTTACAGGCTTCGACGCCGCTTCGTTCTACC
ATCGACACCACCACGCTGGCACCCAGTTGATCGGCGCGAGATTTAATCGCCGCGACAATTTGCGACGGCG
CGTGCAGGGCCAGACTGGAGGTGGCAACGCCAATCAGCAACGACTGTTTGCCCGCCAGTTGTTGTGCCAC
GCGGTTGGGAATGTAATTCAGCTCCGCCATCGCCGCTTCCACTTTTTCCCGCGTTTTCGCAGAAACGTGG
CTGGCCTGGTTCACCACGCGGGAAACGGTCTGATAAGAGACACCGGCATACTCTGCGACATCGTATAACG
TTACTGGTTTCACATTCACCACCCTGAATTGACTCTCTTCCGGGCGCTATCATGCCATACCGCGAAAGGT
TTTGCGCCATTCGATGGTGTCCGGGATCTCGACGCTCTCCCTTATGCGACTCCTGCATTAGGAAGCAGCC
CAGTAGTAGGTTGAGGCCGTTGAGCACCGCCGCCGCAAGGAATGGTGCATGCAAGGAGATGGCGCCCAAC
AGTCCCCCGGCCACGGGGCCTGCCACCATACCCACGCCGAAACAAGCGCTCATGAGCCCGAAGTGGCGAG
CCCGATCTTCCCCATCGGTGATGTCGGCGATATAGGCGCCAGCAACCGCACCTGTGGCGCCGGTGATGCC
GGCCACGATGCGTCCGGCGTAGAGGATCGAGATCTCGATCCCGCGAAATTAATACGACTCACTATAGGGG
AATTGTGAGCGGATAACAATTCCCCACTAGTAATAATTTTGTTTAACTTTAAGAAGGAGATATACCATGG
AAACTGAAGAAGGTAAACTGGTAATCTGGATTAACGGCGATAAAGGCTATAACGGTCTCGCTGAAGTCGG
TAAGAAATTCGAGAAAGATACCGGAATTAAAGTCACCGTTGAGCATCCGGATAAACTGGAAGAGAAATTC
CCACAGGTTGCGGCAACTGGCGATGGCCCTGACATTATCTTCTGGGCACACGACCGCTTTGGTGGCTACG
CTCAATCTGGCCTGTTGGCTGAAATCACCCCGGACAAAGCGTTCCAGGACAAGCTGTATCCGTTTACCTG
GGATGCCGTACGTTACAACGGCAAGCTGATTGCTTACCCGATCGCTGTTGAAGCGTTATCGCTGATTTAT
AACAAAGACCTGCTGCCGAACCCGCCAAAAACCTGGGAAGAGATCCCGGCGCTGGATAAAGAACTGAAAG
CGAAAGGTAAGAGCGCCCTGATGTTCAACCTGCAAGAACCGTACTTCACCTGGCCGCTGATTGCTGCTGA
CGGGGGTTATGCGTTCAAGTATGAAAACGGCAAGTACGACATTAAAGACGTGGGCGTGGATAACGCTGGC
GCGAAAGCGGGTCTGACCTTCCTGGTTGACCTGATTAAAAACAAACACATGAATGCAGACACCGATTACT
CCATCGCAGAAGCTGCCTTTAATAAAGGCGAAACAGCGATGACCATCAACGGCCCGTGGGCATGGTCCAA
CATCGACACCAGCAAAGTGAATTATGGTGTAACGGTACTGCCGACCTTCAAGGGTCAACCATCCAAACCG
TTCGTTGGCGTGCTGAGCGCAGGTATTAACGCCGCCAGTCCGAACAAAGAGCTGGCAAAAGAGTTCCTCG
AAAACTATCTGCTGACTGATGAAGGTCTGGAAGCGGTTAATAAAGACAAACCGCTGGGTGCCGTAGCGCT
GAAGTCTTACGAGGAAGAGTTGGCGAAAGATCCACGTATTGCCGCCACGATGGAAAACGCCCAGAAAGGT
GAAATCATGCCGAACATCCCGCAGATGTCCGCTTTCTGGTATGCCGTGCGTACTGCGGTGATCAACGCCG
CCAGCGGTCGTCAGACTGTCGATGAAGCCCTTAAAGACGCGCAGACTGGTACCGGCAGCGGCCTGGAAGT
TCTGTTCCAGGGGCCCCATATGCTCGAGATGCCCAAAGAAAAATACGAGCCCCCTGACCCTCGGAGGATG
TATACAATTATGTCTTCTGAGGAAGCAGCAAATGGAAAGAAATCCCACTGGGCAGAGCTTGAAATAAGTG
GAAAAGTAAGAAGCTTAAGCGCATCTTTGTGGTCACTAACTCACCTGACAGCTTTGCATTTGAGTGACAA
TTCCCTGTCCCGAATTCCTTCAGACATTGCCAAGCTTCACAATCTGGTGTATTTGGACCTGTCATCTAAT
AAAATTACCAGCTTACCCGCAGAACTCGGAAACATGGTATCACTCAGGGAGCTCCATTTAAATAACAACC
TGTTACGAGTTCTACCTTTTGAGCTGGGAAAACTGTTTCAGTTGCAGACTTTAGGCCTGAAAGGAAATCC
CCTTACCCAGGATATATTGAACCTTTATCAGGAACCAGATGGAACAAGACGGCTGCTGAACTATTTGCTT
GATAATTTGTCAGGTACTGCAAAAAGAATTACAACAGAACAACCACCTCCAAGGTCTTGGATTATGTTAC
AAGAACCAGATAGGACAAGGCCAACTGCCTTGTTTTCTGTCATGTGCTATAATGTTCTTTGTGATAAATA
TGCGACCCGGCAGTTATACGGCTACTGTCCATCATGGGCGCTAAACTGGGACTACAGGAAAAAGGCCATT
ATTCAAGAAATCTTGAGCTGCAATGCTGATATCGTAAGTCTTCAGGAGGTTGAAACGGAACAGTATTACA
GTTTTTTTCTGGTAGAGCTGAAAGAACGTGGCTATAATGGATTCTTCAGTCCTAAGTCTAGAGCTAGGAC
AATGTCAGAACAAGAAAGGAAACATGTTGATGGCTGTGCAATATTCTTCAAGACAGAAAAATTTACTTTG
GTTCAGAAACACACTGTTGAATTTAATCAGCTAGCCATGGCAAATTCTGAGGGGTCTGAAGCTATGCTGA
ACAGAGTCATGACAAAAGATAACATTGGGGTTGCAGTACTGCTAGAACTTCGGAAGGAATCGATTGAAAT
GCCGTCTGGAAAGCCACATCTTGGAACAGAAAAACAACTTATTCTTGTGGCTAACGCCCACATGCATTGG
GACCCTGAATACTCTGATGTGAAGTTGGTACAAACTATGATGTTCCTCTCAGAAGTGAAGAACATTATTG
ATAAAGCCTCTCGCAACCTCAAATCCAGTGTTTTGGGAGAATTTGGAACTATTCCACTTGTGTTATGTGC
AGATCTTAATTCTTTGCCAGACTCTGGTGTTGTAGAATATTTGAGCACAGGTGGAGTAGAAACAAATCAC
AAAGACTTTAAGGAGTTGAGGTATAATGAAAGTCTCACAAACTTCAGCTGTCATGGGAAGAATGGAACCA
CCAATGGAAGGATCACTCATGGTTTCAAGTTACAGAGTGCCTATGAGAGTGGCCTGATGCCTTACACGAA
TTACACATTTGATTTCAAGGGTATAATAGACTACATTTTCTATTCTAAACCTCAGCTGAACACCTTAGGC
ATCCTGGGCCCTCTGGACCACCACTGGCTGGTTGAGAATAACATCAGTGGCTGCCCGCACCCCCTCATCC
CCTCTGACCACTTCTCACTTTTTGCACAACTGGAGCTCTTACTGCCTTTCCTGCCCCAAGTCAACGGCAT
CCACCTTCCTGGCAGGAGGTAGGGATCCTAATAGTCTAGAGCTAGCCCTAGGAGATCCGGCTGCTAACAA
AGCCCGAAAGGAAGCTGAGTTGGCTGCTGCCACCGCTGAGCAATAACTAGCATAACCCCTTGGGGCCTCT
AAACGGGTCTTGAGGGGTTTTTTGCTGAAAGGAGGAACTATATCCGGATATCCCGCAAGAGGCCCGGCAG
TACCGGCATAACCAAGCCTATGCCTACAGCATCCAGGGTGACGGTGCCGAGGATGACGATGAGCGCATTG
TTAGATTTCATACACGGTGCCTGACTGCGTTAGCAATTTAACTGTGATAAACTACCGCATTAAAGCTTAT
CGATGATAAGCTGTCAAACATGAGAA
